>Addgene plasmid #107436 | pYES2.1-cerMET3 | addgene full sequence | sequence record 208924 | Addgene NGS Result
CGGATTAGAAGCCGCCGAGCGGGTGACAGCCCTCCGAAGGAAGACTCTCCTCCGTGCGTCCTCGTCTTCA
CCGGTCGCGTTCCTGAAACGCAGATGTGCCTCGCGCCGCACTGCTCCGAACAATAAAGATTCTACAATAC
TAGCTTTTATGGTTATGAAGAGGAAAAATTGGCAGTAACCTGGCCCCACAAACCTTCAAATGAACGAATC
AAATTAACAACCATAGGATGATAATGCGATTAGTTTTTTAGCCTTATTTCTGGGGTAATTAATCAGCGAA
GCGATGATTTTTGATCTATTAACAGATATATAAATGCAAAAACTGCATAACCACTTTAACTAATACTTTC
AACATTTTCGGTTTGTATTACTTCTTATTCAAATGTAATAAAAGTATCAACAAAAAATTGTTAATATACC
TCTATACTTTAACGTCAAGGAGAAAAAACCCCGGATCGGACTACTAGCAGCTGTAATACGACTCACTATA
GGGAATATTAAGCTCGCCCTTATGCCTGCTCCTCACGGTGGTATTCTACAAGACTTGATTGCTAGAGATG
CGTTAAAGAAGAATGAATTGTTATCTGAAGCGCAATCTTCGGACATTTTAGTATGGAACTTGACTCCTAG
ACAACTATGTGATATTGAATTGATTCTAAATGGTGGGTTTTCTCCTCTGACTGGGTTTTTGAACGAAAAC
GATTACTCCTCTGTTGTTACAGATTCGAGATTAGCAGACGGCACATTGTGGACCATCCCTATTACATTAG
ATGTTGATGAAGCATTTGCTAACCAAATTAAACCAGACACAAGAATTGCCCTTTTCCAAGATGATGAAAT
TCCTATTGCTATACTTACTGTCCAGGATGTTTACAAGCCAAACAAAACTATCGAAGCCGAAAAAGTCTTC
AGAGGTGACCCAGAACATCCAGCCATTAGCTATTTATTTAACGTTGCCGGTGATTATTACGTCGGCGGTT
CTTTAGAAGCGATTCAATTACCTCAACATTATGACTATCCAGGTTTGCGTAAGACACCTGCCCAACTAAG
ACTTGAATTCCAATCAAGACAATGGGACCGTGTCGTAGCTTTCCAAACTCGTAATCCAATGCATAGAGCC
CACAGGGAGTTGACTGTGAGAGCCGCCAGAGAAGCTAATGCTAAGGTGCTGATCCATCCAGTTGTTGGAC
TAACCAAACCAGGTGATATAGACCATCACACTCGTGTTCGTGTCTACCAGGAAATTATTAAGCGTTATCC
TAATGGTATTGCTTTCTTATCCCTGTTGCCATTAGCAATGAGAATGAGTGGTGATAGAGAAGCCGTATGG
CATGCTATTATTAGAAAGAATTATGGTGCCTCCCACTTCATTGTTGGTAGAGACCATGCGGGCCCAGGTA
AGAACTCCAAGGGTGTTGATTTCTACGGTCCATACGATGCTCAAGAATTGGTCGAATCCTACAAGCATGA
ACTGGACATTGAAGTTGTTCCATTCAGAATGGTCACTTATTTGCCAGACGAAGACCGTTATGCTCCAATT
GATCAAATTGACACCACAAAGACGAGAACCTTGAACATTTCAGGTACAGAGTTGAGACGCCGTTTAAGAG
TTGGTGGTGAGATTCCTGAATGGTTCTCATATCCTGAAGTGGTTAAAATCCTAAGAGAATCCAACCCACC
AAGACCAAAACAAGGTTTTTCAATTGTTTTAGGTAATTCATTAACCGTTTCTCGTGAGCAATTATCCATT
GCTTTGTTGTCAACATTCTTGCAATTCGGTGGTGGCAGGTATTACAAGATCTTTGAACACAATAATAAGA
CAGAGTTACTATCTTTGATTCAAGATTTCATTGGTTCTGGTAGTGGACTAATTATTCCAAATCAATGGGA
AGATGACAAGGACTCTGTTGTTGGCAAGCAAAACGTTTACTTATTAGATACCTCAAGCTCAGCCGATATT
CAGCTAGAGTCAGCGGATGAACCTATTTCACATATTGTACAAAAAGTTGTCCTATTCTTGGAAGACAATG
GCTTTTTTGTATTTAAGGGCGAGCTTCGAGGTCACCCATTCGAAGGTAAGCCTATCCCTAACCCTCTCCT
CGGTCTCGATTCTACGCGTACCGGTCATCATCACCATCACCATTGAGTTTCTAGAGGGCCGCATCATGTA
ATTAGTTATGTCACGCTTACATTCACGCCCTCCCCCCACATCCGCTCTAACCGAAAAGGAAGGAGTTAGA
CAACCTGAAGTCTAGGTCCCTATTTATTTTTTTATAGTTATGTTAGTATTAAGAACGTTATTTATATTTC
AAATTTTTCTTTTTTTTCTGTACAGACGCGTGTACGCATGTAACATTATACTGAAAACCTTGCTTGAGAA
GGTTTTGGGACGCTCGAAGGCTTTAATTTGCAAGCTGCGGCCCTGCATTAATGAATCGGCCAACGCGCGG
GGAGAGGCGGTTTGCGTATTGGGCGCTCTTCCGCTTCCTCGCTCACTGACTCGCTGCGCTCGGTCGTTCG
GCTGCGGCGAGCGGTATCAGCTCACTCAAAGGCGGTAATACGGTTATCCACAGAATCAGGGGATAACGCA
GGAAAGAACATGTGAGCAAAAGGCCAGCAAAAGGCCAGGAACCGTAAAAAGGCCGCGTTGCTGGCGTTTT
TCCATAGGCTCCGCCCCCCTGACGAGCATCACAAAAATCGACGCTCAAGTCAGAGGTGGCGAAACCCGAC
AGGACTATAAAGATACCAGGCGTTTCCCCCTGGAAGCTCCCTCGTGCGCTCTCCTGTTCCGACCCTGCCG
CTTACCGGATACCTGTCCGCCTTTCTCCCTTCGGGAAGCGTGGCGCTTTCTCATAGCTCACGCTGTAGGT
ATCTCAGTTCGGTGTAGGTCGTTCGCTCCAAGCTGGGCTGTGTGCACGAACCCCCCGTTCAGCCCGACCG
CTGCGCCTTATCCGGTAACTATCGTCTTGAGTCCAACCCGGTAAGACACGACTTATCGCCACTGGCAGCA
GCCACTGGTAACAGGATTAGCAGAGCGAGGTATGTAGGCGGTGCTACAGAGTTCTTGAAGTGGTGGCCTA
ACTACGGCTACACTAGAAGAACAGTATTTGGTATCTGCGCTCTGCTGAAGCCAGTTACCTTCGGAAAAAG
AGTTGGTAGCTCTTGATCCGGCAAACAAACCACCGCTGGTAGCGGTGGTTTTTTTGTTTGCAAGCAGCAG
ATTACGCGCAGAAAAAAAGGATCTCAAGAAGATCCTTTGATCTTTTCTACGGGGTCTGACGCTCAGTGGA
ACGAAAACTCACGTTAAGGGATTTTGGTCATGAGATTATCAAAAAGGATCTTCACCTAGATCCTTTTAAA
TTAAAAATGAAGTTTTAAATCAATCTAAAGTATATATGAGTAAACTTGGTCTGACAGTTACCAATGCTTA
ATCAGTGAGGCACCTATCTCAGCGATCTGTCTATTTCGTTCATCCATAGTTGCCTGACTCCCCGTCGTGT
AGATAACTACGATACGGGAGGGCTTACCATCTGGCCCCAGTGCTGCAATGATACCGCGAGACCCACGCTC
ACCGGCTCCAGATTTATCAGCAATAAACCAGCCAGCCGGAAGGGCCGAGCGCAGAAGTGGTCCTGCAACT
TTATCCGCCTCCATCCAGTCTATTAATTGTTGCCGGGAAGCTAGAGTAAGTAGTTCGCCAGTTAATAGTT
TGCGCAACGTTGTTGCCATTGCTACAGGCATCGTGGTGTCACGCTCGTCGTTTGGTATGGCTTCATTCAG
CTCCGGTTCCCAACGATCAAGGCGAGTTACATGATCCCCCATGTTGTGCAAAAAAGCGGTTAGCTCCTTC
GGTCCTCCGATCGTTGTCAGAAGTAAGTTGGCCGCAGTGTTATCACTCATGGTTATGGCAGCACTGCATA
ATTCTCTTACTGTCATGCCATCCGTAAGATGCTTTTCTGTGACTGGTGAGTACTCAACCAAGTCATTCTG
AGAATAGTGTATGCGGCGACCGAGTTGCTCTTGCCCGGCGTCAATACGGGATAATACCGCGCCACATAGC
AGAACTTTAAAAGTGCTCATCATTGGAAAACGTTCTTCGGGGCGAAAACTCTCAAGGATCTTACCGCTGT
TGAGATCCAGTTCGATGTAACCCACTCGTGCACCCAACTGATCTTCAGCATCTTTTACTTTCACCAGCGT
TTCTGGGTGAGCAAAAACAGGAAGGCAAAATGCCGCAAAAAAGGGAATAAGGGCGACACGGAAATGTTGA
ATACTCATACTCTTCCTTTTTCAATGGGTAATAACTGATATAATTAAATTGAAGCTCTAATTTGTGAGTT
TAGTATACATGCATTTACTTATAATACAGTTTTTTAGTTTTGCTGGCCGCATCTTCTCAAATATGCTTCC
CAGCCTGCTTTTCTGTAACGTTCACCCTCTACCTTAGCATCCCTTCCCTTTGCAAATAGTCCTCTTCCAA
CAATAATAATGTCAGATCCTGTAGAGACCACATCATCCACGGTTCTATACTGTTGACCCAATGCGTCTCC
CTTGTCATCTAAACCCACACCGGGTGTCATAATCAACCAATCGTAACCTTCATCTCTTCCACCCATGTCT
CTTTGAGCAATAAAGCCGATAACAAAATCTTTGTCGCTCTTCGCAATGTCAACAGTACCCTTAGTATATT
CTCCAGTAGATAGGGAGCCCTTGCATGACAATTCTGCTAACATCAAAAGGCCTCTAGGTTCCTTTGTTAC
TTCTTCTGCCGCCTGCTTCAAACCGCTAACAATACCTGGGCCCACCACACCGTGTGCATTCGTAATGTCT
GCCCATTCTGCTATTCTGTATACACCCGCAGAGTACTGCAATTTGACTGTATTACCAATGTCAGCAAATT
TTCTGTCTTCGAAGAGTAAAAAATTGTACTTGGCGGATAATGCCTTTAGCGGCTTAACTGTGCCCTCCAT
GGAAAAATCAGTCAAGATATCCACATGTGTTTTTAGTAAACAAATTTTGGGACCTAATGCTTCAACTAAC
TCCAGTAATTCCTTGGTGGTACGAACATCCAATGAAGCACACAAGTTTGTTTGCTTTTCGTGCATGATAT
TAAATAGCTTGGCAGCAACAGGACTAGGATGAGTAGCAGCACGTTCCTTATATGTAGCTTTCGACATGAT
TTATCTTCGTTTCCTGCAGGTTTTTGTTCTGTGCAGTTGGGTTAAGAATACTGGGCAATTTCATGTTTCT
TCAACACTACATATGCGTATATATACCAATCTAAGTCTGTGCTCCTTCCTTCGTTCTTCCTTCTGTTCGG
AGATTACCGAATCAAAAAAATTTCAAGGAAACCGAAATCAAAAAAAAGAATAAAAAAAAAATGATGAATT
GAAAAGCTAGCTTATCGATGATAAGCTGTCAAACATGAGAATTAATTCCACGGACTATAGACTATACCTA
GTATACTCCGTCTACTGTACGATACACTTCCGCTCAGGTCCTTGTCCTTTAACGAGGCCTTACCACTCTT
TTGTTACTCTATTGATCCAGCTCAGCAAAGGCAGTGTGATCTAAGATTCTATCTTCGCGATGTAGTAAAA
CTAGCTAGACCGAGAAAGAGACTAGAAATGCAAAAGGCACTTCTACAATGGCTGCCATCATTATTATCCG
ATGTGACGCTGCAGCTTCTCAATGATATTCGAATACGCTTTGAGGAGATACAGCCTAATATCCGACAAAC
TGTTTTACAGATTTACGATCGTACTTGTTACCCATCATTGAATTTTGAACATCCGAACCTGGGAGTTTTC
CCTGAAACAGATAGTATATTTGAACCTGTATAATAATATATAGTCTAGCGCTTTACGGAAGACAATGTAT
GTATTTCGGTTCCTGGAGAAACTATTGCATCTATTGCATAGGTAATCTTGCACGTCGCATCCCCGGTTCA
TTTTCTGCGTTTCCATCTTGCACTTCAATAGCATATCTTTGTTAACGAAGCATCTGTGCTTCATTTTGTA
GAACAAAAATGCAACGCGAGAGCGCTAATTTTTCAAACAAAGAATCTGAGCTGCATTTTTACAGAACAGA
AATGCAACGCGAAAGCGCTATTTTACCAACGAAGAATCTGTGCTTCATTTTTGTAAAACAAAAATGCAAC
GCGAGAGCGCTAATTTTTCAAACAAAGAATCTGAGCTGCATTTTTACAGAACAGAAATGCAACGCGAGAG
CGCTATTTTACCAACAAAGAATCTATACTTCTTTTTTGTTCTACAAAAATGCATCCCGAGAGCGCTATTT
TTCTAACAAAGCATCTTAGATTACTTTTTTTCTCCTTTGTGCGCTCTATAATGCAGTCTCTTGATAACTT
TTTGCACTGTAGGTCCGTTAAGGTTAGAAGAAGGCTACTTTGGTGTCTATTTTCTCTTCCATAAAAAAAG
CCTGACTCCACTTCCCGCGTTTACTGATTACTAGCGAAGCTGCGGGTGCATTTTTTCAAGATAAAGGCAT
CCCCGATTATATTCTATACCGATGTGGATTGCGCATACTTTGTGAACAGAAAGTGATAGCGTTGATGATT
CTTCATTGGTCAGAAAATTATGAACGGTTTCTTCTATTTTGTCTCTATATACTACGTATAGGAAATGTTT
ACATTTTCGTATTGTTTTCGATTCACTCTATGAATAGTTCTTACTACAATTTTTTTGTCTAAAGAGTAAT
ACTAGAGATAAACATAAAAAATGTAGAGGTCGAGTTTAGATGCAAGTTCAAGGAGCGAAAGGTGGATGGG
TAGGTTATATAGGGATATAGCACAGAGATATATAGCAAAGAGATACTTTTGAGCAATGTTTGTGGAAGCG
GTATTCGCAATGGGAAGCTCC
[37 nt withheld, positions 6882-6918]
AGATTGTATAAGCAAATATTTAAATTGTAAGCGTTAATATTTTGTTAAAATTCGCGTTAAATTTTTGTTA
AATCAGCTCATTTTTTAACCAATAGGCCGAAATCGGCAAAATCCCTTATAAATCAAAAGAATAGACCGAG
ATAGGGT
[37 nt withheld, positions 7066-7102]
AAAGAACGTGGACTCCAACGTCAAAGG
[49 nt withheld, positions 7130-7178]
T
[91 nt withheld, positions 7180-7270]
G
[124 nt withheld, positions 7272-7395]
GGGGATCGATCCACTAGTCCA
Features (pLannotate 1.2.2; 15 found; start..end, strand, type, name):
      1..442     +  promoter       GAL1 promoter: S. cerevisiae GAL1; inducible promoter, regulated by Gal4
    474..492     +  promoter       T7 promoter: promoter for bacteriophage T7 RNA polymerase
    512..2044    +  CDS            MET3: MET3_YEAST - Experimental evidence at protein level: Swiss-Prot protein existence level 1. Catalyzes the first intracellular reaction of sulfate assimilation, forming adenosine-5'-phosphosulfate (APS) from inorganic sulfate and ATP. Plays an important role in sulfate activation as a component of the biosynthesis pathway of sulfur-containing amino acids. From Saccharomyces cerevisiae (strain ATCC 204508 / S288c) (Baker's yeast).
   2075..2116    +  CDS            V5 tag: epitope tag from simian virus 5
   2164..2411    +  terminator     CYC1 terminator: S. cerevisiae CYC1; transcription terminator for CYC1
   2423..2476    -  CDS            lacI (fragment): lac repressor; lacI; The lac repressor binds to the lac operator to inhibit transcription in E. coli. This inhibition can be relieved by adding lactose or isopropyl-β-D-thiogalactopyranoside (IPTG).
   2659..3247    -  rep_origin     ori: high-copy-number ColE1/pMB1/pBR322/pUC origin of replication
   3418..4278    -  CDS            AmpR: β-lactamase; bla; confers resistance to ampicillin, carbenicillin, and related antibiotics
   4279..4295    -  promoter       AmpR promoter (fragment): bla
   4374..5177    -  CDS            URA3: orotidine-5'-phosphate decarboxylase, required for uracil biosynthesis; S. cerevisiae URA3; yeast auxotrophic marker, counterselectable with 5-fluoroorotic acid (5-FOA)
   5178..5393    -  promoter       URA3 promoter: S. cerevisiae URA3
   5399..5422    -  promoter       tet promoter (fragment): E. coli promoter for tetracycline efflux protein gene
   5460..5840    +  CDS            RAF1 (fragment): RAF_YEAST - Experimental evidence at transcript level: Swiss-Prot protein existence level 2. Antagonizes transcriptional repression of recombinase FLP by REP1-REP2. May play a role in plasmid partitioning. From Saccharomyces cerevisiae (strain ATCC 204508 / S288c) (Baker's yeast).
   5994..6871    -  rep_origin     2μ ori: yeast 2μ plasmid origin of replication
   6967..7395    -  rep_origin     f1 ori (sequence partly withheld): f1 bacteriophage origin of replication; arrow indicates direction of (+) strand synthesis
