[The description below was written by a language model from this plasmid's Addgene catalogue record and pLannotate feature annotations shown in this document.]
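Description:
pYES2.1-cerMET3 is a yeast expression plasmid built on the commercial pYES2.1 TOPO-cloning backbone and designed to overexpress the Saccharomyces cerevisiae MET3 protein in budding yeast. It is an E. coli–yeast shuttle vector. In bacteria it replicates at high copy from a ColE1/pUC-type origin and is selected with ampicillin through the β-lactamase gene. In yeast it is maintained episomally by the 2μ origin and selected by URA3 complementation of uracil auxotrophy, a marker that can also be counterselected with 5-FOA. An f1 phage origin is also present, which allows production of single-stranded DNA. The sequenced record is 7,416 nt, consistent with the stated backbone plus the 1,533 bp insert. The short lacI, tet promoter and RAF1 fragments in the annotation appear to be backbone or 2μ-derived remnants rather than functional parts.

The payload is the MET3 coding sequence, which encodes ATP sulfurylase. This enzyme catalyses the first intracellular step of sulfate assimilation, forming adenosine-5'-phosphosulfate from sulfate and ATP on the route to sulfur-containing amino acids. The open reading frame sits downstream of the Gal4-regulated, galactose-inducible GAL1 promoter and is followed by the CYC1 terminator. A T7 promoter lies between the GAL1 promoter and the insert. The catalogue lists a C-terminal V5-His fusion. The feature table annotates the V5 epitope just after the insert but does not call the His tag separately. These tags would allow immunodetection and, via the His tag, affinity purification of the fusion protein. The associated publication describes a functional genomics research project used in an introductory laboratory course, so the plasmid serves for inducible overexpression of tagged Met3 in that setting.
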