Addgene plasmid #107436: pYES2.1-cerMET3
Purpose: Overexpression of MET fusion protein in S. cerevisiae
Depositing lab: Clare O'Connor. Depositing organization: Boston College. Publication: Pathways over Time: Functional Genomics Research in an Introductory Laboratory Course. Reeves TD, Warner DM, Ludlow LH, O'Connor CM. CBE Life Sci Educ. 2018 Spring;17(1). pii: 17/1/ar1. doi: 10.1187/cbe.17-01-0012. PubMed 29326101.
Backbone
  Vector backbone: pYES2.1
  Backbone manufacturer: Invitrogen
  Backbone size w/o insert (bp): 5886
  Vector type: Yeast Expression
  Selectable markers: URA3
Growth in bacteria
  Bacterial resistance: Ampicillin, 100 μg/mL
  Growth temperature: 37°C
  Growth strain: DH5alpha
  Copy number: High Copy
Gene/Insert
  Gene/Insert name: MET3
  Species: S. cerevisiae (budding yeast)
  Insert size (bp): 1533
  Entrez Gene: MET3
  Promoter: GAL1
  Tag / fusion protein: V5-His (C terminal on insert)
  Cloning method: TOPO Cloning
  Sequencing primers: 5′ AATATACCTCTATACTTTAACGTC; 3′ ACCGAGGAGAGGGTTAGGGAT
Terms and licenses: Academic/Nonprofit Terms; Industry Terms: Not Available to Industry
Depositor comments: contains the coding sequence for ATP sulfurylase
How to cite: pYES2.1-cerMET3 was a gift from Clare O'Connor (Addgene plasmid # 107436 ; http://n2t.net/addgene:107436 ; RRID:Addgene_107436)
