>Addgene plasmid #107436 | pYES2.1-cerMET3 | depositor partial sequence | sequence record 202656 | Coding sequence for S. cerevisiae MET3 gene (without the stop codon)
ATGCCTGCTCCTCACGGTGGTATTCTACAAGACTTGATTGCTAGAGATGCGTTAAAGAAGAATGAATTGT
TATCTGAAGCGCAATCTTCGGACATTTTAGTATGGAACTTGACTCCTAGACAACTATGTGATATTGAATT
GATTCTAAATGGTGGGTTTTCTCCTCTGACTGGGTTTTTGAACGAAAACGATTACTCCTCTGTTGTTACA
GATTCGAGATTAGCAGACGGCACATTGTGGACCATCCCTATTACATTAGATGTTGATGAAGCATTTGCTA
ACCAAATTAAACCAGACACAAGAATTGCCCTTTTCCAAGATGATGAAATTCCTATTGCTATACTTACTGT
CCAGGATGTTTACAAGCCAAACAAAACTATCGAAGCCGAAAAAGTCTTCAGAGGTGACCCAGAACATCCA
GCCATTAGCTATTTATTTAACGTTGCCGGTGATTATTACGTCGGCGGTTCTTTAGAAGCGATTCAATTAC
CTCAACATTATGACTATCCAGGTTTGCGTAAGACACCTGCCCAACTAAGACTTGAATTCCAATCAAGACA
ATGGGACCGTGTCGTAGCTTTCCAAACTCGTAATCCAATGCATAGAGCCCACAGGGAGTTGACTGTGAGA
GCCGCCAGAGAAGCTAATGCTAAGGTGCTGATCCATCCAGTTGTTGGACTAACCAAACCAGGTGATATAG
ACCATCACACTCGTGTTCGTGTCTACCAGGAAATTATTAAGCGTTATCCTAATGGTATTGCTTTCTTATC
CCTGTTGCCATTAGCAATGAGAATGAGTGGTGATAGAGAAGCCGTATGGCATGCTATTATTAGAAAGAAT
TATGGTGCCTCCCACTTCATTGTTGGTAGAGACCATGCGGGCCCAGGTAAGAACTCCAAGGGTGTTGATT
TCTACGGTCCATACGATGCTCAAGAATTGGTCGAATCCTACAAGCATGAACTGGACATTGAAGTTGTTCC
ATTCAGAATGGTCACTTATTTGCCAGACGAAGACCGTTATGCTCCAATTGATCAAATTGACACCACAAAG
ACGAGAACCTTGAACATTTCAGGTACAGAGTTGAGACGCCGTTTAAGAGTTGGTGGTGAGATTCCTGAAT
GGTTCTCATATCCTGAAGTGGTTAAAATCCTAAGAGAATCCAACCCACCAAGACCAAAACAAGGTTTTTC
AATTGTTTTAGGTAATTCATTAACCGTTTCTCGTGAGCAATTATCCATTGCTTTGTTGTCAACATTCTTG
CAATTCGGTGGTGGCAGGTATTACAAGATCTTTGAACACAATAATAAGACAGAGTTACTATCTTTGATTC
AAGATTTCATTGGTTCTGGTAGTGGACTAATTATTCCAAATCAATGGGAAGATGACAAGGACTCTGTTGT
TGGCAAGCAAAACGTTTACTTATTAGATACCTCAAGCTCAGCCGATATTCAGCTAGAGTCAGCGGATGAA
CCTATTTCACATATTGTACAAAAAGTTGTCCTATTCTTGGAAGACAATGGCTTTTTTGTATTT
